Addgene plasmid #20673: MSCV.PCAT.IRES.GFP
Depositing lab: Tannishtha Reya.
Backbone
  Vector backbone: MSCV-IRES-GFP
  Backbone size w/o insert (bp): 6573
  Vector type: Mammalian Expression, Retroviral
Growth in bacteria
  Bacterial resistance: Ampicillin, 100 μg/mL
  Growth temperature: 37°C
  Growth strain: Stbl3
  Growth instructions: Stbl3
  Copy number: High Copy
Gene/Insert
  Gene/Insert name: Beta-catenin
  Species: unknown
  Mutation: delta GSK-KT3
  Cloning method: Restriction Enzyme; 5′ cloning site SacII (destroyed during cloning); 3′ cloning site SalI (unknown if destroyed)
  Sequencing primers: 5′ pBabe-5; 3′ IRES-R
Terms and licenses: Academic/Nonprofit Terms; Industry Terms: Not Available to Industry
Depositor comments: The Reya lab has asked that Addgene take this plasmid offline because it is the same as Plasmid #14717. Please go to www.addgene.org/14717 to order this plasmid.
How to cite: MSCV.PCAT.IRES.GFP was a gift from Tannishtha Reya (Addgene plasmid # 20673)
