[The description below was written by a language model from this plasmid's Addgene catalogue record.]
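Description:
MSCV.PCAT.IRES.GFP is a retroviral mammalian expression plasmid built on the MSCV-IRES-GFP backbone (about 6.6 kb without insert), a murine stem cell virus–derived vector. In vectors of this type the viral long terminal repeats flank the payload and the 5′ LTR serves as the promoter, while a packaging signal allows the transcript to be encapsidated when the plasmid is introduced into a packaging cell line; the record itself provides no feature table, so these elements are inferred from the backbone name rather than documented individually. In bacteria the plasmid is maintained at high copy under ampicillin selection, and a recombination-deficient strain (Stbl3) is specified, which is commonly chosen to limit rearrangement between the repeated LTR sequences.

The insert is beta-catenin carrying a mutation recorded as "delta GSK-KT3". The name suggests loss of the GSK phosphorylation region, which would normally target beta-catenin for degradation, together with a KT3 epitope tag, but the record does not spell out this interpretation, and the species of origin is listed as unknown. The gene was inserted by restriction cloning between SacII (destroyed in the process) and SalI sites, upstream of the IRES. The internal ribosome entry site lets GFP be translated from the same bicistronic transcript as beta-catenin, so transduced cells expressing the insert can be identified or sorted by fluorescence.

The construct is suited to stable retroviral delivery of this beta-catenin variant into mammalian cells, although no specific application is stated. The depositor notes that this entry duplicates another plasmid deposited by the same lab and has been taken offline in favour of that record.
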