>Addgene plasmid #20673 | MSCV.PCAT.IRES.GFP | addgene partial sequence | sequence record 26562 | 20673 with IRES-R
CAACGCACACCGGCCTTATTCCNAGCGGCTTCGGCCAGTAACGTTAGGGGGGGGGCGGAATTGATCCCGC
TCGACTCTAGATTAGGTCTCGGGCTCAGGAGGAGGAGTAGGAGGCTTGATATCCAGGTCAGTATCAAACC
AGGCCAGCTGATTGCTATCACCTGGGGGCAGCCCATCCATGAGGTCCTGGGCGTGTCCCANATCAGGCAG
CCCATCAACTGGATAGTCAGCACCAGGGTGGTGGCCACCCATCTCATGCTCCATCATAGGGTCCATCCCC
AAGGCATCCTGGCCGTATCCACCANAGTGAAAAGAACGGTAGCTGGGATCATCCTGGCGATATCCAAGGG
CTTCTCCCTGGGCACCAATGTCCAGTCCAAGATCTGCAGTCTCATTCCAAGCCATTGGCTCTGTCCTGAA
GAGGGAACTGGTCAGCTCGACTGAAAGCCGCTTCTTGTAATCCTGTGGCTTGTCCTCAGACATTCGGAAT
AGGACAGCAGCTGCGTATGTTGCCACGCCTTCATTCCTGGAGTGGAGTAACTCTGTCAGGGGAGCTGTGG
CTCCCTCAGCTTCAATGGCCTCTGCAGCCTCCTTGTCCTGAGCAAGTTCACAGAGGACCCCTGCAGCTAC
TCTTTGGATATTTTCNATGGGAGAATAAAGCAACTGCACNAACNATGGAATGGTATTGAGTCCTCGGANT
ACAATCCGGNTGNGAACGTCCCGAGCAAGGANGNGGANANNTCCNGTACACCCTNNTACTATCTCCTNCA
TGCGCANGCCTCCACAA
